Addgene plasmid #198107: pLV-Puro_CI-hCOL4A5-Nluc_C29X
Purpose: lentiviral expression of hCOL4A5_C29X in mammalian cells
Depositing lab: Jeffrey Miner. Depositing organization: Washington University in Saint Louis. Publication: NanoLuc reporters identify COL4A5 nonsense mutations susceptible to drug-induced stop codon readthrough. Omachi K, Kai H, Roberge M, Miner JH. iScience. 2022 Feb 8;25(3):103891. doi: 10.1016/j.isci.2022.103891. eCollection 2022 Mar 18. PubMed 35243249.
Backbone
  Vector backbone: pLVSIN
  Backbone manufacturer: TaKaRa/Clontech
  Vector type: Lentiviral
  Selectable markers: Puromycin
Growth in bacteria
  Bacterial resistance: Ampicillin, 100 μg/mL
  Growth temperature: 37°C
  Growth strain: NEB Stable
  Copy number: High Copy
Gene/Insert
  Gene/Insert name: COL4A5
  Species: H. sapiens (human)
  Mutation: C29X
  Entrez Gene: COL4A5 (a.k.a. ASLN, ATS, ATS1, CA54)
  Promoter: EF1a
  Tag / fusion protein: Nluc (C terminal on insert)
  Cloning method: Unknown
Terms and licenses: Academic/Nonprofit Terms; Industry Terms: Not Available to Industry
How to cite: pLV-Puro_CI-hCOL4A5-Nluc_C29X was a gift from Jeffrey Miner (Addgene plasmid # 198107 ; http://n2t.net/addgene:198107 ; RRID:Addgene_198107)
