[The description below was written by a language model from this plasmid's Addgene catalogue record and pLannotate feature annotations shown in this document.]
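Description:
pLV-Puro_CI-hCOL4A5-Nluc_C29X is a self-inactivating HIV-1-based lentiviral transfer plasmid built on the pLVSIN backbone for expressing a nonsense-mutant human type IV collagen α5 chain in mammalian cells. It is propagated in E. coli through a high-copy ColE1/pUC-type origin with ampicillin selection (β-lactamase). The viral portion contains a truncated 5' LTR, the Ψ packaging signal with a short gag fragment, the Rev response element, cPPT/CTS, WPRE and a ΔU3 3' LTR. The genome can therefore be packaged when helper functions are supplied in trans, and it integrates without retaining LTR promoter activity.

The payload is the full-length human COL4A5 coding sequence carrying the C29X mutation, a premature stop codon near the start of the protein. It is fused at its C terminus to codon-optimized NanoLuc luciferase. Because Nluc lies downstream of the stop, luminescence should arise only when the ribosome reads through the nonsense codon. This makes the construct a sensitive reporter of translational readthrough, matching the associated study, which used such reporters to identify COL4A5 nonsense mutations responsive to drug-induced readthrough.

The catalogue lists EF1a as the promoter, but the annotated sequence instead shows a CMV enhancer/promoter followed by a chimeric β-globin/immunoglobulin intron (probably the "CI" in the name) and a T7 promoter upstream of the insert. No EF1a element was detected, so this discrepancy should be kept in mind. Downstream of the fusion, a mouse PGK promoter drives puromycin N-acetyltransferase, allowing selection of stably transduced cells. The sequence record is labelled a partial NGS result, although its annotation spans the whole plasmid.
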