Features (pLannotate 1.2.2; 26 found; start..end, strand, type, name):
    377..634     +  LTR            5' LTR (truncated): truncated 5' long terminal repeat (LTR) from HIV-1
    681..806     +  misc_feature   HIV-1 Ψ: packaging signal of human immunodeficiency virus type 1
    790..1128    +  CDS            HIV-1 gag (fragment): gag protein from human immunodeficiency virus 1; gag
   1303..1536    +  misc_feature   RRE: The Rev response element (RRE) of HIV-1 allows for Rev-dependent mRNA export from the nucleus to the cytoplasm.
   1913..2013    +  CDS            Rev (fragment): human immunodeficiency virus 1 (HIV-1) Rev protein; rev; enhances nuclear export of unspliced and incompletely spliced viral mRNAs
   2028..2143    +  misc_feature   cPPT/CTS: central polypurine tract and central termination sequence of HIV-1 (lacking the first T)
   2213..2590    +  enhancer       CMV enhancer: human cytomegalovirus immediate early enhancer
   2592..2791    +  promoter       CMV promoter: human cytomegalovirus (CMV) immediate early promoter
   2930..3062    +  intron         chimeric intron: chimera between introns from human β-globin and immunoglobulin heavy chain genes
   3106..3124    +  promoter       T7 promoter: promoter for bacteriophage T7 RNA polymerase
   3143..8215    +  CDS            COL4A5: CO4A5_HUMAN - Experimental evidence at protein level: Swiss-Prot protein existence level 1. Type IV collagen is the major structural component of glomerular basement membranes (GBM), forming a 'chicken-wire' meshwork together with laminins, proteoglycans and entactin/nidogen. From Homo sapiens (Human).
   8228..8740    +  CDS            Nluc: NanoLuc® luciferase human codon-optimized
   8756..9255    +  promoter       PGK promoter: mouse phosphoglycerate kinase 1 promoter
   9275..9872    +  CDS            PuroR (fragment): puromycin N-acetyltransferase; pac from Streptomyces alboniger; confers resistance to puromycin
   9888..10476   +  misc_feature   WPRE: woodchuck hepatitis virus posttranscriptional regulatory element
  10493..10681   +  CDS            nef (fragment): NEF_HV1Z2 - Experimental evidence at protein level: Swiss-Prot protein existence level 1. Extracellular Nef protein targets CD4(+) T-lymphocytes for apoptosis by interacting with CXCR4 surface receptors. From Human immunodeficiency virus type 1 group M subtype D (isolate Z2/CDC-Z34) (HIV-1).
  10683..10916   +  LTR            3' LTR (ΔU3): self-inactivating 3' long terminal repeat (LTR) from HIV-1
  11067..11089   -  protein_bind   lac operator (fragment): The lac repressor binds to the lac operator to inhibit transcription in E. coli. This inhibition can be relieved by adding lactose or isopropyl-β-D-thiogalactopyranoside (IPTG). lac repressor encoded by lacI
  11093..11123   -  promoter       lac promoter: promoter for the E. coli lac operon
  11138..11159   -  protein_bind   CAP binding site: CAP binding activates transcription in the presence of cAMP. E. coli catabolite activator protein
  11172..11264   -  CDS            lacI (fragment): lac repressor; lacI; The lac repressor binds to the lac operator to inhibit transcription in E. coli. This inhibition can be relieved by adding lactose or isopropyl-β-D-thiogalactopyranoside (IPTG).
  11447..12035   -  rep_origin     ori: high-copy-number ColE1/pMB1/pBR322/pUC origin of replication
  12206..13066   -  CDS            AmpR: β-lactamase; bla; confers resistance to ampicillin, carbenicillin, and related antibiotics
  13067..13171   -  promoter       AmpR promoter: bla
  13219..13353   +  polyA_signal   SV40 poly(A) signal: SV40 polyadenylation signal
  13520..329     +  CDS            nef (fragment) (across the origin): NEF_HV1BR - Experimental evidence at protein level: Swiss-Prot protein existence level 1. Extracellular Nef protein targets CD4(+) T-lymphocytes for apoptosis by interacting with CXCR4 surface receptors (PubMed:14990729). From Human immunodeficiency virus type 1 group M subtype B (isolate BRU/LAI) (HIV-1).
>Addgene plasmid #198107 | pLV-Puro_CI-hCOL4A5-Nluc_C29X | addgene full sequence | sequence record 389256 | Addgene Partial NGS Result
TGGAAGGGCTAATTCACTCCCAAAGAAGACAAGATATCCTTGATCTGTGGATCTACCACACACAAGGCTA
CTTCCCTGATTAGCAGAACTACACACCAGGGCCAGGGGTCAGATATCCACTGACCTTTGGATGGTGCTAC
AAGCTAGTACCAGTTGAGCCAGATAAGGTAGAAGAGGCCAATAAAGGAGAGAACACCAGCTTGTTACACC
CTGTGAGCCTGCATGGGATGGATGACCCGGAGAGAGAAGTGTTAGAGTGGAGGTTTGACAGCCGCCTAGC
ATTTCATCACGTGGCCCGAGAGCTGCATCCGGAGTACTTCAAGAACTGCTGATATCGAGCTTGCTACAAG
GGACTTTCCGCTGGGGACTTTCCAGGGAGGCGTGGCCTGGGCGGGACTGGGGAGTGGCGAGCCCTCAGAT
CCTGCATATAAGCAGCTGCTTTTTGCCTGTACTGGGTCTCTCTGGTTAGACCAGATCTGAGCCTGGGAGC
TCTCTGGCTAACTAGGGAACCCACTGCTTAAGCCTCAATAAAGCTTGCCTTGAGTGCTTCAAGTAGTGTG
TGCCCGTCTGTTGTGTGACTCTGGTAACTAGAGATCCCTCAGACCCTTTTAGTCAGTGTGGAAAATCTCT
AGCAGTGGCGCCCGAACAGGGACTTGAAAGCGAAAGGGAAACCAGAGGAGCTCTCTCGACGCAGGACTCG
GCTTGCTGAAGCGCGCACGGCAAGAGGCGAGGGGCGGCGACTGGTGAGTACGCCAAAAATTTTGACTAGC
GGAGGCTAGAAGGAGAGAGATGGGTGCGAGAGCGTCAGTATTAAGCGGGGGAGAATTAGATCGCGATGGG
AAAAAATTCGGTTAAGGCCAGGGGGAAAGAAAAAATATAAATTAAAACATATAGTATGGGCAAGCAGGGA
GCTAGAACGATTCGCAGTTAATCCTGGCCTGTTAGAAACATCAGAAGGCTGTAGACAAATACTGGGACAG
CTACAACCATCCCTTCAGACAGGATCAGAAGAACTTAGATCATTATATAATACAGTAGCAACCCTCTATT
GTGTGCATCAAAGGATAGAGATAAAAGACACCAAGGAAGCTTTAGACAAGATAGAGGAAGAGCAAAACAA
AAGTAAGACCACCGCACAGCAAGCGGCCGGCCGCTGATCTTCAGACCTGGAGGAGGAGATATGAGGGACA
ATTGGAGAAGTGAATTATATAAATATAAAGTAGTAAAAATTGAACCATTAGGAGTAGCACCCACCAAGGC
AAAGAGAAGAGTGGTGCAGAGAGAAAAAAGAGCAGTGGGAATAGGAGCTTTGTTCCTTGGGTTCTTGGGA
GCAGCAGGAAGCACTATGGGCGCAGCGTCAATGACGCTGACGGTACAGGCCAGACAATTATTGTCTGGTA
TAGTGCAGCAGCAGAACAATTTGCTGAGGGCTATTGAGGCGCAACAGCATCTGTTGCAACTCACAGTCTG
GGGCATCAAGCAGCTCCAGGCAAGAATCCTGGCTGTGGAAAGATACCTAAAGGATCAACAGCTCCTGGGG
ATTTGGGGTTGCTCTGGAAAACTCATTTGCACCACTGCTGTGCCTTGGAATGCTAGTTGGAGTAATAAAT
CTCTGGAACAGATTTGGAATCACACGACCTGGATGGAGTGGGACAGAGAAATTAACAATTACACAAGCTT
AATACACTCCTTAATTGAAGAATCGCAAAACCAGCAAGAAAAGAATGAACAAGAATTATTGGAATTAGAT
AAATGGGCAAGTTTGTGGAATTGGTTTAACATAACAAATTGGCTGTGGTATATAAAATTATTCATAATGA
TAGTAGGAGGCTTGGTAGGTTTAAGAATAGTTTTTGCTGTACTTTCTATAGTGAATAGAGTTAGGCAGGG
ATATTCACCATTATCGTTTCAGACCCACCTCCCAACCCCGAGGGGACCCGACAGGCCCGAAGGAATAGAA
GAAGAAGGTGGAGAGAGAGACAGAGACAGATCCATTCGATTAGTGAACGGATCTCGACGGTATCGCCTTT
AAAAGAAAAGGGGGGATTGGGGGGTACAGTGCAGGGGAAAGAATAGTAGACATAATAGCAACAGACATAC
AAACTAAAGAATTACAAAAACAAATTACAAAAATTCAAAATTTTCGGGTTTATTACAGGGACAGCAGAGA
TCCAGTTTATCGATATCGAATTCGTGAGGACCGCCATGTTGGCATTGATTATTGACTAGTTATTAATAGT
AATCAATTACGGGGTCATTAGTTCATAGCCCATATATGGAGTTCCGCGTTACATAACTTACGGTAAATGG
CCCGCCTGGCTGACCGCCCAACGACCCCCGCCCATTGACGTCAATAATGACGTATGTTCCCATAGTAACG
CCAATAGGGACTTTCCATTGACGTCAATGGGTGGAGTATTTACGGTAAACTGCCCACTTGGCAGTACATC
AAGTGTATCATATGCCAAGTCCGCCCCCTATTGACGTCAATGACGGTAAATGGCCCGCCTGGCATTATGC
CCAGTACATGACCTTACGGGACTTTCCTACTTGGCAGTACATCTACGTATTAGTCATCGCTATTACCATG
GTGATGCGGTTTTGGCAGTACACCAATGGGCGTGGATAGCGGTTTGACTCACGGGGATTTCCAAGTCTCC
ACCCCATTGACGTCAATGGGAGTTTGTTTTGGCACCAAAATCAACGGGACTTTCCAAAATGTCGTAATAA
CCCCGCCCCGTTGACGCAAATGGGCGGTAGGCGTGTACGGTGGGAGGTCTATATAAGCAGAGCTGGTTTA
GTGAACCGTCAGATCACTAGAAGCTTTATTGCGGTAGTTTATCACAGTTAAATTGCTAACGCAGTCAGTG
CTTCTGACACAACAGTCTCGAACTTAAGCTGCAGAAGTTGGTCGTGAGGCACTGGGCAGGTAAGTATCAA
GGTTACAAGACAGGTTTAAGGAGACCAATAGAAACTGGGCTTGTCGAGACAGAGAAGACTCTTGCGTTTC
TGATAGGCACCTATTGGTCTTACTGACATCCACTTTGCCTTTCTCTCCACAGGTGTCCACTCCCAGTTCA
ATTACAGCTCTTAAGGCTAGAGTATTAATACGACTCACTATAGGGCTAGCAAAGCGATCGCCATGAAACT
GCGTGGAGTCAGCCTGGCTGCCGGCTTGTTCTTACTGGCCCTGAGTCTTTGGGGGCAGCCTGCAGAGGCT
GCGGCTTGATATGGGTGTTCTCCAGGATCAAAGTGTGACTGCAGTGGCATAAAAGGGGAAAAGGGAGAGA
GAGGGTTTCCAGGTTTGGAAGGACACCCAGGATTGCCTGGATTTCCAGGTCCAGAAGGGCCTCCGGGGCC
TCGGGGACAAAAGGGTGATGATGGAATTCCAGGGCCACCAGGACCAAAAGGAATCAGAGGTCCTCCTGGA
CTTCCTGGATTTCCAGGGACACCAGGTCTTCCTGGAATGCCAGGCCACGATGGGGCCCCAGGACCTCAAG
GTATTCCCGGATGCAATGGAACCAAGGGAGAACGTGGATTTCCAGGCAGTCCCGGTTTTCCTGGTTTACA
GGGTCCTCCAGGACCCCCTGGGATCCCAGGTATGAAGGGTGAACCAGGTAGTATAATTATGTCATCACTG
CCAGGACCAAAGGGTAATCCAGGATATCCAGGTCCTCCTGGAATACAAGGCCTACCTGGTCCCACTGGTA
TACCAGGGCCAATTGGTCCCCCAGGACCACCAGGTTTGATGGGCCCTCCTGGTCCACCAGGACTTCCAGG
ACCTAAGGGGAATATGGGCTTAAATTTCCAGGGACCCAAAGGTGAAAAAGGTGAGCAAGGTCTTCAGGGC
CCACCTGGGCCACCTGGGCAGATCAGTGAACAGAAAAGACCAATTGATGTAGAGTTTCAGAAAGGAGATC
AGGGACTTCCTGGTGACCGAGGGCCTCCTGGACCTCCAGGGATACGTGGTCCTCCAGGTCCCCCAGGTGG
TGAGAAAGGTGAGAAGGGTGAGCAAGGAGAGCCAGGCAAAAGAGGTAAACCAGGCAAAGATGGAGAAAAT
GGCCAACCAGGAATTCCTGGTTTGCCTGGTGATCCTGGTTACCCTGGTGAACCCGGAAGGGATGGTGAAA
AGGGCCAAAAAGGTGACACTGGCCCACCTGGACCTCCTGGACTTGTAATTCCTAGACCTGGGACTGGTAT
AACTATAGGAGAAAAAGGAAACATTGGGTTGCCTGGGTTGCCTGGAGAAAAAGGAGAGCGAGGATTTCCT
GGAATACAGGGTCCACCTGGCCTTCCTGGACCTCCAGGGGCTGCAGTTATGGGTCCTCCTGGCCCTCCTG
GATTTCCTGGAGAAAGGGGTCAGAAAGGTGATGAAGGACCACCTGGAATTTCCATTCCTGGACCTCCTGG
ACTTGACGGACAGCCTGGGGCTCCTGGGCTTCCAGGGCCTCCTGGCCCTGCTGGCCCTCACATTCCTCCT
AGTGATGAGATATGTGAACCAGGCCCTCCAGGCCCCCCAGGATCTCCAGGTGATAAAGGACTCCAAGGAG
AACAAGGAGTGAAAGGTGACAAAGGTGACACTTGCTTCAACTGCATTGGAACTGGTATTTCAGGGCCTCC
AGGTCAACCTGGTTTGCCAGGTCTCCCAGGTCCTCCAGGATCTCTTGGTTTCCCTGGACAGAAAGGGGAA
AAAGGACAAGCTGGTGCAACTGGTCCCAAAGGATTACCAGGCATTCCAGGAGCTCCAGGTGCTCCAGGCT
TTCCTGGATCTAAAGGTGAACCTGGTGATATCCTCACTTTTCCAGGAATGAAGGGTGACAAAGGAGAGTT
GGGTTCCCCTGGAGCTCCAGGGCTTCCTGGTTTACCTGGCACTCCTGGACAGGATGGATTGCCAGGGCTT
CCTGGCCCGAAAGGAGAGCCTGGTGGAATTACTTTTAAGGGTGAAAGAGGTCCCCCTGGGAACCCAGGTT
TACCAGGCCTCCCAGGGAATATAGGGCCTATGGGTCCCCCTGGTTTCGGCCCTCCAGGCCCAGTAGGTGA
AAAAGGCATACAAGGTGTGGCAGGAAATCCAGGCCAGCCAGGAATACCAGGTCCTAAAGGGGATCCAGGT
CAGACTATAACCCAGCCGGGGAAGCCTGGCTTGCCTGGTAACCCAGGCAGAGATGGTGATGTAGGTCTTC
CAGGTGACCCTGGACTTCCAGGGCAACCAGGCTTGCCAGGGATACCTGGTAGCAAAGGAGAACCAGGTAT
CCCTGGAATTGGGCTTCCTGGACCACCTGGTCCCAAAGGCTTTCCTGGAATTCCAGGACCTCCAGGAGCA
CCTGGGACACCTGGAAGAATTGGTCTAGAAGGCCCTCCTGGGCCACCCGGCTTTCCAGGACCAAAGGGTG
AACCAGGATTTGCATTACCTGGGCCACCTGGGCCACCAGGACTTCCAGGTTTCAAAGGAGCACTTGGTCC
AAAAGGTGATCGTGGTTTCCCAGGACCTCCGGGTCCTCCAGGACGCACTGGCTTAGATGGGCTCCCTGGA
CCAAAAGGTGATGTTGGACCAAATGGACAACCTGGACCAATGGGACCTCCTGGGCTGCCAGGAATAGGTG
TTCAGGGACCACCAGGACCACCAGGGATTCCTGGGCCAATAGGTCAACCTGGTTTACATGGAATACCAGG
AGAGAAGGGGGATCCAGGACCTCCTGGACTTGATGTTCCAGGACCCCCAGGTGAAAGAGGCAGTCCAGGG
ATCCCCGGAGCACCTGGTCCTATAGGACCTCCAGGATCACCAGGGCTTCCAGGAAAAGCAGGTGCCTCTG
GATTTCCAGGTACCAAAGGTGAAATGGGTATGATGGGACCTCCAGGCCCACCAGGACCTTTGGGAATTCC
TGGCAGGAGTGGTGTACCTGGTCTTAAAGGTGATGATGGCTTGCAGGGTCAGCCAGGACTTCCTGGCCCT
ACAGGAGAAAAAGGTAGTAAAGGAGAGCCTGGCCTTCCAGGCCCTCCTGGACCAATGGATCCAAATCTTC
TGGGCTCAAAAGGAGAGAAGGGGGAACCTGGCTTACCAGGTATACCTGGAGTTTCAGGGCCAAAAGGTTA
TCAGGGTTTGCCTGGAGACCCAGGGCAACCTGGACTGAGTGGACAACCTGGATTACCAGGACCACCAGGT
CCCAAAGGTAACCCTGGTCTCCCTGGACAGCCAGGTCTTATAGGACCTCCTGGACTTAAAGGAACCATCG
GTGATATGGGTTTTCCAGGGCCTCAGGGTGTGGAAGGGCCTCCTGGACCTTCTGGAGTTCCTGGACAACC
TGGCTCCCCAGGATTACCTGGACAGAAAGGCGACAAAGGTGATCCTGGTATTTCAAGCATTGGTCTTCCA
GGTCTTCCTGGTCCAAAGGGTGAGCCTGGTCTGCCTGGATACCCAGGGAACCCTGGTATCAAAGGTTCTG
TGGGAGATCCTGGTTTGCCCGGATTACCAGGAACCCCTGGAGCAAAAGGACAACCAGGCCTTCCTGGATT
CCCAGGAACCCCAGGCCCTCCTGGACCAAAAGGTATTAGTGGCCCTCCTGGGAACCCCGGCCTTCCAGGA
GAACCTGGTCCTGTAGGTGGTGGAGGTCATCCTGGGCAACCAGGGCCTCCAGGCGAAAAAGGCAAACCCG
GTCAAGATGGTATTCCTGGACCAGCTGGACAGAAGGGTGAACCAGGTCAACCAGGCTTTGGAAACCCAGG
ACCGCCTGGACTTCCAGGACTTTCTGGCCAAAAGGGTGATGGAGGATTACCTGGGATTCCAGGAAATCCT
GGCCTTCCAGGTCCAAAGGGCGAACCAGGCTTTCACGGTTTCCCTGGTGTGCAGGGTCCCCCAGGCCCTC
CTGGTTCTCCGGGTCCAGCTCTGGAAGGACCTAAAGGCAACCCTGGGCCCCAAGGTCCTCCTGGGAGACC
AGGTCCTACAGGTTTTCAAGGTCTACCAGGTCCAGAAGGTCCTCCAGGTCTCCCTGGAAATGGAGGTATT
AAAGGAGAGAAGGGAAATCCAGGCCAACCTGGGCTACCTGGCTTGCCTGGTTTGAAAGGAGATCAAGGAC
CACCAGGACTCCAGGGTAATCCTGGCCGGCCGGGTCTCAATGGAATGAAAGGAGATCCTGGTCTCCCTGG
TGTTCCAGGATTCCCAGGCATGAAAGGACCCAGTGGAGTACCTGGATCAGCTGGCCCTGAGGGGGAACCG
GGACTTATTGGTCCTCCAGGTCCTCCTGGATTACCTGGTCCTTCAGGACAGAGTATCATAATTAAAGGAG
ATGCTGGTCCTCCAGGAATCCCTGGCCAGCCTGGGCTAAAGGGTCTACCAGGACCCCAAGGACCTCAAGG
CTTACCAGGTCCAACTGGCCCTCCAGGAGATCCTGGACGCAATGGACTCCCTGGCTTTGATGGTGCAGGA
GGGCGCAAAGGAGACCCAGGTCTGCCAGGACAGCCAGGTACCCGTGGTTTGGATGGTCCCCCTGGTCCAG
ATGGATTGCAAGGTCCCCCAGGTCCCCCTGGAACCTCCTCTGTTGCACATGGATTTCTTATTACACGCCA
CAGCCAGACAACGGATGCACCACAATGCCCACAGGGAACACTTCAGGTCTATGAAGGCTTTTCTCTCCTG
TATGTACAAGGAAATAAAAGAGCCCACGGTCAAGACTTGGGGACGGCTGGCAGCTGCCTTCGTCGCTTTA
GTACCATGCCTTTCATGTTCTGCAACATCAATAATGTTTGCAACTTTGCTTCAAGAAATGACTATTCTTA
CTGGCTCTCTACCCCAGAGCCCATGCCAATGAGCATGCAACCCCTAAAGGGCCAGAGCATCCAGCCATTC
ATTAGTCGATGTGCAGTATGTGAAGCTCCAGCTGTGGTGATCGCAGTTCACAGTCAGACGATCCAGATTC
CCCATTGTCCTCAGGGATGGGATTCTCTGTGGATTGGTTATTCCTTCATGATGCATACAAGTGCAGGGGC
AGAAGGCTCAGGTCAAGCCCTAGCCTCCCCTGGTTCCTGCTTGGAAGAGTTTCGTTCAGCTCCCTTCATC
GAATGTCATGGGAGGGGTACCTGTAACTACTATGCCAACTCCTACAGCTTTTGGCTGGCAACTGTAGATG
TGTCAGACATGTTCAGTAAACCTCAGTCAGAAACGCTGAAAGCAGGAGACTTGAGGACACGAATTAGCCG
ATGTCAAGTGTGCATGAAGAGGACATTCTCGAGCGGCGTCTTCACACTCGAAGATTTCGTTGGGGACTGG
CGACAGACAGCCGGCTACAACCTGGACCAAGTCCTTGAACAGGGAGGTGTGTCCAGTTTGTTTCAGAATC
TCGGGGTGTCCGTAACTCCGATCCAAAGGATTGTCCTGAGCGGTGAAAATGGGCTGAAGATCGACATCCA
TGTCATCATCCCGTATGAAGGTCTGAGCGGCGACCAAATGGGCCAGATCGAAAAAATTTTTAAGGTGGTG
TACCCTGTGGATGATCATCACTTTAAGGTGATCCTGCACTATGGCACACTGGTAATCGACGGGGTTACGC
CGAACATGATCGACTATTTCGGACGGCCGTATGAAGGCATCGCCGTGTTCGACGGCAAAAAGATCACTGT
AACAGGGACCCTGTGGAACGGCAACAAAATTATCGACGAGCGCCTGATCAACCCCGACGGCTCCCTGCTG
TTCCGAGTAACCATCAACGGAGTGACCGGCTGGCGGCTGTGCGAACGCATTCTGGCGTAAGGATCCAATT
CTACCGGGTAGGGGAGGCGCTTTTCCCAAGGCAGTCTGGAGCATGCGCTTTAGCAGCCCCGCTGGGCACT
TGGCGCTACACAAGTGGCCTCTGGCCTCGCACACATTCCACATCCACCGGTAGGCGCCAACCGGCTCCGT
TCTTTGGTGGCCCCTTCGCGCCACCTTCTACTCCTCCCCTAGTCAGGAAGTTCCCCCCCGCCCCGCAGCT
CGCGTCGTGCAGGACGTGACAAATGGAAGTAGCACGTCTCACTAGTCTCGTGCAGATGGACAGCACCGCT
GAGCAATGGAAGCGGGTAGGCCTTTGGGGCAGCGGCCAATAGCAGCTTTGCTCCTTCGCTTTCTGGGCTC
AGAGGCTGGGAAGGGGTGGGTCCGGGGGCGGGCTCAGGGGCGGGCTCAGGGGCGGGGCGGGCGCCCGAAG
GTCCTCCGGAGGCCCGGCATTCTGCACGCTTCAAAAGCGCACGTCTGCCGCGCTGTTCTCCTCTTCCTCA
TCTCCGGGCCTTTCGACCTGCAGTTAACGCCGCCATGACCGAGTACAAGCCCACGGTGCGCCTCGCCACC
CGCGACGACGTCCCCCGGGCCGTACGCACCCTCGCCGCCGCGTTCGCCGACTACCCCGCCACGCGCCACA
CCGTCGACCCGGACCGCCACATCGAGCGGGTCACCGAGCTGCAAGAACTCTTCCTCACGCGCGTCGGGCT
CGACATCGGCAAGGTGTGGGTCGCGGACGACGGCGCCGCGGTGGCGGTCTGGACCACGCCGGAGAGCGTC
GAAGCGGGGGCGGTGTTCGCCGAGATCGGCCCGCGCATGGCCGAGTTGAGCGGTTCCCGGCTGGCCGCGC
AGCAACAGATGGAAGGCCTCCTGGCGCCGCACCGGCCCAAGGAGCCCGCGTGGTTCCTGGCCACCGTCGG
CGTCTCGCCCGACCACCAGGGCAAGGGTCTGGGCAGCGCCGTCGTGCTCCCCGGAGTGGAGGCGGCCGAG
CGCGCCGGGGTGCCCGCCTTCCTGGAGACCTCCGCGCCCCGCAACCTCCCCTTCTACGAGCGGCTCGGCT
TCACCGTCACCGCCGACGTCGAGGTGCCCGAAGGACCGCGCACCTGGTGCATGACCCGCAAGCCCGGTGC
CTAGACGCGTCTGGAACAATCAACCTCTGGATTACAAAATTTGTGAAAGATTGACTGGTATTCTTAACTA
TGTTGCTCCTTTTACGCTATGTGGATACGCTGCTTTAATGCCTTTGTATCATGCTATTGCTTCCCGTATG
GCTTTCATTTTCTCCTCCTTGTATAAATCCTGGTTGCTGTCTCTTTATGAGGAGTTGTGGCCCGTTGTCA
GGCAACGTGGCGTGGTGTGCACTGTGTTTGCTGACGCAACCCCCACTGGTTGGGGCATTGCCACCACCTG
TCAGCTCCTTTCCGGGACTTTCGCTTTCCCCCTCCCTATTGCCACGGCGGAACTCATCGCCGCCTGCCTT
GCCCGCTGCTGGACAGGGGCTCGGCTGTTGGGCACTGACAATTCCGTGGTGTTGTCGGGGAAGCTGACGT
CCTTTCCATGGCTGCTCGCCTGTGTTGCCACCTGGATTCTGCGCGGGACGTCCTTCTGCTACGTCCCTTC
GGCCCTCAATCCAGCGGACCTTCCTTCCCGCGGCCTGCTGCCGGCTCTGCGGCCTCTTCCGCGTCTTCGC
CTTCGCCCTCAGACGAGTCGGATCTCCCTTTGGGCCGCCTCCCCGCCTGGAATTAATTCTGCAGTCGAGA
CCTAGAAAAACATGGAGCAATCACAAGTAGCAATACAGCAGCTACCAATGCTGATTGTGCCTGGCTAGAA
GCACAAGAGGAGGAGGAGGTGGGTTTTCCAGTCACACCTCAGGTACCTTTAAGACCAATGACTTACAAGG
CAGCTGTAGATCTTAGCCACTTTTTAAAAGAAAAGAGGGGACTGGAAGGGCTAATTCACTCCCAACGAAG
ACAAGATCTGCTTTTTGCTTGTACTGGGTCTCTCTGGTTAGACCAGATCTGAGCCTGGGAGCTCTCTGGC
TAACTAGGGAACCCACTGCTTAAGCCTCAATAAAGCTTGCCTTGAGTGCTTCAAGTAGTGTGTGCCCGTC
TGTTGTGTGACTCTGGTAACTAGAGATCCCTCAGACCCTTTTAGTCAGTGTGGAAAATCTCTAGCAGTAG
TAGTTCATGTCATCTTATTATTCAGTATTTATAACTTGCAAAGAAATGAATATCAGAGAGTGAGAGGCCT
TGACATTGCTAGCGTTTTACCGTCGACCTCTAGCTAGAGCTTGGCGTAATCATGGTCATAGCTGTTTCCT
GTGTGAAATTGTTATCCGCTCACAATTCCACACAACATACGAGCCGGAAGCATAAAGTGTAAAGCCTGGG
GTGCCTAATGAGTGAGCTAACTCACATTAATTGCGTTGCGCTCACTGCCCGCTTTCCAGTCGGGAAACCT
GTCGTGCCAGCTGCATTAATGAATCGGCCAACGCGCGGGGAGAGGCGGTTTGCGTATTGGGCGCTCTTCC
GCTTCCTCGCTCACTGACTCGCTGCGCTCGGTCGTTCGGCTGCGGCGAGCGGTATCAGCTCACTCAAAGG
CGGTAATACGGTTATCCACAGAATCAGGGGATAACGCAGGAAAGAACATGTGAGCAAAAGGCCAGCAAAA
GGCCAGGAACCGTAAAAAGGCCGCGTTGCTGGCGTTTTTCCATAGGCTCCGCCCCCCTGACGAGCATCAC
AAAAATCGACGCTCAAGTCAGAGGTGGCGAAACCCGACAGGACTATAAAGATACCAGGCGTTTCCCCCTG
GAAGCTCCCTCGTGCGCTCTCCTGTTCCGACCCTGCCGCTTACCGGATACCTGTCCGCCTTTCTCCCTTC
GGGAAGCGTGGCGCTTTCTCATAGCTCACGCTGTAGGTATCTCAGTTCGGTGTAGGTCGTTCGCTCCAAG
CTGGGCTGTGTGCACGAACCCCCCGTTCAGCCCGACCGCTGCGCCTTATCCGGTAACTATCGTCTTGAGT
CCAACCCGGTAAGACACGACTTATCGCCACTGGCAGCAGCCACTGGTAACAGGATTAGCAGAGCGAGGTA
TGTAGGCGGTGCTACAGAGTTCTTGAAGTGGTGGCCTAACTACGGCTACACTAGAAGAACAGTATTTGGT
ATCTGCGCTCTGCTGAAGCCAGTTACCTTCGGAAAAAGAGTTGGTAGCTCTTGATCCGGCAAACAAACCA
CCGCTGGTAGCGGTGGTTTTTTTGTTTGCAAGCAGCAGATTACGCGCAGAAAAAAAGGATCTCAAGAAGA
TCCTTTGATCTTTTCTACGGGGTCTGACGCTCAGTGGAACGAAAACTCACGTTAAGGGATTTTGGTCATG
AGATTATCAAAAAGGATCTTCACCTAGATCCTTTTAAATTAAAAATGAAGTTTTAAATCAATCTAAAGTA
TATATGAGTAAACTTGGTCTGACAGTTACCAATGCTTAATCAGTGAGGCACCTATCTCAGCGATCTGTCT
ATTTCGTTCATCCATAGTTGCCTGACTCCCCGTCGTGTAGATAACTACGATACGGGAGGGCTTACCATCT
GGCCCCAGTGCTGCAATGATACCGCGAGACCCACGCTCACCGGCTCCAGATTTATCAGCAATAAACCAGC
CAGCCGGAAGGGCCGAGCGCAGAAGTGGTCCTGCAACTTTATCCGCCTCCATCCAGTCTATTAATTGTTG
CCGGGAAGCTAGAGTAAGTAGTTCGCCAGTTAATAGTTTGCGCAACGTTGTTGCCATTGCTACAGGCATC
GTGGTGTCACGCTCGTCGTTTGGTATGGCTTCATTCAGCTCCGGTTCCCAACGATCAAGGCGAGTTACAT
GATCCCCCATGTTGTGCAAAAAAGCGGTTAGCTCCTTCGGTCCTCCGATCGTTGTCAGAAGTAAGTTGGC
CGCAGTGTTATCACTCATGGTTATGGCAGCACTGCATAATTCTCTTACTGTCATGCCATCCGTAAGATGC
TTTTCTGTGACTGGTGAGTACTCAACCAAGTCATTCTGAGAATAGTGTATGCGGCGACCGAGTTGCTCTT
GCCCGGCGTCAATACGGGATAATACCGCGCCACATAGCAGAACTTTAAAAGTGCTCATCATTGGAAAACG
TTCTTCGGGGCGAAAACTCTCAAGGATCTTACCGCTGTTGAGATCCAGTTCGATGTAACCCACTCGTGCA
CCCAACTGATCTTCAGCATCTTTTACTTTCACCAGCGTTTCTGGGTGAGCAAAAACAGGAAGGCAAAATG
CCGCAAAAAAGGGAATAAGGGCGACACGGAAATGTTGAATACTCATACTCTTCCTTTTTCAATATTATTG
AAGCATTTATCAGGGTTATTGTCTCATGAGCGGATACATATTTGAATGTATTTAGAAAAATAAACAAATA
GGGGTTCCGCGCACATTTCCCCGAAAAGTGCCACCTGACGTCGACGGATCGGGAGATCAACTTGTTTATT
GCAGCTTATAATGGTTACAAATAAAGCAATAGCATCACAAATTTCACAAATAAAGCATTTTTTTCACTGC
ATTCTAGTTGTGGTTTGTCCAAACTCATCAATGTATCTTATCATGTCTGGATCAACTGGATAACTCAAGC
TAACCAAAATCATCCCAAACTTCCCACCCCATACCCTATTACCACTGCCAATTACCTGTGGTTTCATTTA
CTCTAAACCTGTGATTCCTCTGAATTATTTTCATTTTAAAGAAATTGTATTTGTTAAATATGTACTACAA
ACTTAGTAGT
